>Addgene plasmid #16466 | p21 promoter E | addgene partial sequence | sequence record 23207 | 16466 with M13-F20
CGGANCGGAGAAGACACTCACTCGTCAAATCCTCCCCTTCCTGGCCAACAAAGCTGCTGCAACCACAGGG
GTTTCTTCTGTTCAGGTGAGTGTAGGGTGTAGGGAGATTGGTTCAATGTCCAATTCTTCTGTTTCCCTGG
AGATCAGGTTGCCCTTTTTTGGTAGTCTCTCCAATTCCCTCCTTCCCGGAAGCATGTGACAATCAACAAC
TTTGTATACTTAAGTTCAGTGGACCTCAATTTCCTCATCTGTGAAATAAACGGGACTGAAAAATCATTCT
GGCCTCAAGATGCTTTGTTGGGGTGTCTAGGTGCTCCAGGTGCTTCTGGGAGAGGTGACCTAGTGAGGGA
TCAGTGGGAATAGAGGTGATATTGTGGGGCTTTTCTGGAAATTGCAGAGAGGTGCATCGTTTTTATAATT
TATGAATTTTTATGTATTAATGTCATCCTCCTGATCTTTTCAGCTGCATTGGGTAAATCCTTGCCTGCCA
GAGTGGGTCAGCGGTGAGCCAGAAAGGGGGCTCATTCTAACAGTGCTGTGTCCTCCTGGAGAGTGCCAAC
TCATTCTCCAAGTAAAAAAAGCCAGATTTGTGGCTCACTTCGTGGGGAAATGTGTCCAGCGCACCAACGC
AGGCGAGAGNNNTGNGNANTCAAGAAAANTNCCCTCCTNCANCACGCGAGTTCCGGGAACNGCTGGCCTG
CTGGAACTCGGCCAGG
