[The description below was written by a language model from this plasmid's Addgene catalogue record.]
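Description:
p21 promoter E is a promoter-reporter plasmid built on the pJFCAT1 backbone (about 5.6 kb without insert) and catalogued as a mammalian expression vector. It is maintained in E. coli as a high-copy plasmid under ampicillin selection. The record does not list the origin of replication or other backbone features, and no feature table is available to confirm the layout of individual elements.

The insert is an 837 bp fragment of the human CDKN1A promoter (the gene also known as p21, WAF1 or CIP1), introduced by restriction enzyme cloning. The depositor describes the construct as a human p21 promoter deletion-CAT reporter, meaning that this truncated piece of the promoter is placed upstream of a chloramphenicol acetyltransferase reporter gene, so that CAT activity in transfected mammalian cells reflects the transcriptional activity of the retained promoter segment. The "E" in the name suggests it is one member of a series of deletion constructs, although the record does not specify which promoter coordinates are retained, which are removed, or whether particular regulatory sites such as transcription factor binding elements are present in this fragment.

Constructs of this kind are typically compared side by side with other deletions of the same promoter to map the regions needed for basal or induced expression. The associated publication concerns control of p21WAF1/CIP1 expression in normal and neoplastic tissues, which is consistent with use in dissecting how this cyclin-dependent kinase inhibitor gene is transcriptionally regulated. No mammalian selection marker is stated, so the record supports transient transfection reporter assays rather than stable line generation.
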