Addgene plasmid #16466: p21 promoter E
Depositing lab: Bert Vogelstein. Depositing organization: Johns Hopkins University and School of Medicine. Publication: Topological control of p21WAF1/CIP1 expression in normal and neoplastic tissues. el-Deiry WS, Tokino T, Waldman T, Oliner JD, Velculescu VE, Burrell M, Hill DE, Healy E, Rees JL, Hamilton SR. Cancer Res. 1995 Jul 1. 55(13):2910-9. PubMed 7796420.
Backbone
  Vector backbone: pJFCAT1
  Backbone manufacturer: ATCC
  Backbone size w/o insert (bp): 5600
  Vector type: Mammalian Expression
Growth in bacteria
  Bacterial resistance: Ampicillin, 100 μg/mL
  Growth temperature: 37°C
  Growth strain: DH5alpha
  Copy number: High Copy
Gene/Insert
  Gene/Insert name: p21 promoter (alt name: WAF1)
  Species: H. sapiens (human)
  Insert size (bp): 837
  GenBank ID: U03106
  Entrez Gene: CDKN1A (a.k.a. CAP20, CDKN1, CIP1, MDA-6, P21, SDI1, WAF1, p21CIP1)
  Cloning method: Restriction Enzyme
  Sequencing primers: 5′ M13-F20
Terms and licenses: Academic/Nonprofit Terms; Industry Terms: Not Available to Industry
Depositor comments: Human p21 promoter deletion-CAT reporter.
How to cite: p21 promoter E was a gift from Bert Vogelstein (Addgene plasmid # 16466 ; http://n2t.net/addgene:16466 ; RRID:Addgene_16466)
